Addgene plasmid #138298: pMtb CblA
Purpose: Expression of Mtb CblA
Depositing lab: Ruma Banerjee. Depositing organization: University of Michigan. Publication: Itaconyl-CoA forms a stable biradical in methylmalonyl-CoA mutase and derails its activity and repair. Ruetz M, Campanello GC, Purchal M, Shen H, McDevitt L, Gouda H, Wakabayashi S, Zhu J, Rubin EJ, Warncke K, Mootha VK, Koutmos M, Banerjee R. Science. 2019 Nov 1;366(6465):589-593. doi: 10.1126/science.aay0934. PubMed 31672889.
Backbone
  Vector backbone: pet28b
  Backbone manufacturer: EMD millipore
  Backbone size w/o insert (bp): 5368
  Total vector size (bp): 6370
  Vector type: Bacterial Expression
Growth in bacteria
  Bacterial resistance: Kanamycin, 50 μg/mL
  Growth temperature: 37°C
  Growth strain: DH5alpha
  Copy number: Unknown
Gene/Insert
  Gene/Insert name: Mtb CblA (alt names: Rv1496; Probably GTPase Rv1496)
  Species: M. tuberculosis
  Insert size (bp): 1005
  GenBank ID: NP_216012.1 NP_216012.1
  Promoter: T7
  Tag / fusion protein: His tag (N terminal on backbone)
  Cloning method: Restriction Enzyme; 5′ cloning site NdeI (not destroyed); 3′ cloning site NheI (not destroyed)
  Sequencing primers: 5′ TAATACGACTCACTATAGGG; 3′ GCTAGTTATTGCTCAGCGG
Terms and licenses: Academic/Nonprofit Terms; Industry Terms: Not Available to Industry
How to cite: pMtb CblA was a gift from Ruma Banerjee (Addgene plasmid # 138298 ; http://n2t.net/addgene:138298 ; RRID:Addgene_138298)
