[The description below was written by a language model from this plasmid's Addgene catalogue record and pLannotate feature annotations shown in this document.]
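Description:
pMtb CblA is a bacterial expression plasmid built on the pET28b backbone for producing the Mycobacterium tuberculosis protein CblA (Rv1496), annotated as a probable GTPase that may act as a chaperone. The roughly 1 kb coding sequence was inserted by restriction cloning between NdeI and NheI sites, giving a total construct of about 6.37 kb. It sits downstream of a T7 promoter followed by a lac operator and the strong ribosome binding site from phage T7 gene 10, and transcription ends at a T7 terminator. The backbone supplies an N-terminal His tag, which the automated annotation picks up only as a short fragment of a composite tag. A thrombin cleavage site separates the tag from the insert, so the tag can be removed after affinity purification. A short match to a T7 gene 10-derived solubility tag lies downstream of the insert. It is probably residual backbone sequence and not part of the expressed protein, although the record does not state this.

The plasmid carries lacI with its own promoter, so the lac repressor holds the T7/lac promoter off until IPTG is added. Expression also depends on a host that provides T7 RNA polymerase. Selection is by kanamycin through the aph(3')-Ia gene. Replication uses a pBR322-type ColE1 origin accompanied by the rop gene and the bom region, and an f1 origin is also present. The annotated tetracycline resistance fragments are nonfunctional pBR322 remnants typical of pET vectors. The stated purpose is expression of Mtb CblA, and the associated work concerns the activity and repair of methylmalonyl-CoA mutase.
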