Features (pLannotate 1.2.2; 20 found; start..end, strand, type, name):
     39..57      +  promoter       T7 promoter: promoter for bacteriophage T7 RNA polymerase
     58..82      +  protein_bind   lac operator: The lac repressor binds to the lac operator to inhibit transcription in E. coli. This inhibition can be relieved by adding lactose or isopropyl-β-D-thiogalactopyranoside (IPTG). lac repressor encoded by lacI
     97..119     +  RBS            RBS: efficient ribosome binding site from bacteriophage T7 gene 10 (Olins and Rangwala, 1989)
    138..154     +  CDS            capTEV™ (fragment): composite tag for in vivo biotinylation, TEV protease cleavage, and 6xHis tagging
    165..182     +  CDS            thrombin site: thrombin recognition and cleavage site
    186..1187    +  CDS            Y1496_MYCTU: Experimental evidence at protein level: Swiss-Prot protein existence level 1. Probable GTPase. May also bind and hydrolyze ATP. May function as chaperone (Probable). From Mycobacterium tuberculosis (strain ATCC 25618 / H37Rv).
   1304..1353    +  CDS            SET1 (fragment): solubility-enhancement tag derived from T7 phage gene 10B
   1361..1408    +  terminator     T7 terminator: transcription terminator for bacteriophage T7 RNA polymerase
   1445..1873    +  rep_origin     f1 ori (sequence partly withheld): f1 bacteriophage origin of replication; arrow indicates direction of (+) strand synthesis
   1926..1983    +  promoter       AmpR promoter (fragment): bla
   1992..2807    -  CDS            KanR: aminoglycoside phosphotransferase; aph(3')-Ia; confers resistance to kanamycin in bacteria or G418 (Geneticin®) in eukaryotes
   2929..3517    +  rep_origin     ori: high-copy-number ColE1/pMB1/pBR322/pUC origin of replication
   3703..3842    -  misc_feature   bom: basis of mobility region from pBR322
   3944..4135    -  CDS            rop: Rop protein, which maintains plasmids at low copy number; rop
   4152..4532    +  CDS            YPB1_ECOLX: Protein predicted: Swiss-Prot protein existence level 4. From Escherichia coli.
   4604..4895    -  CDS            TcR (fragment): tetracycline efflux protein; tet; confers resistance to tetracycline
   4910..4931    -  protein_bind   CAP binding site: CAP binding activates transcription in the presence of cAMP. E. coli catabolite activator protein
   4944..6026    -  CDS            lacI: lac repressor; lacI; The lac repressor binds to the lac operator to inhibit transcription in E. coli. This inhibition can be relieved by adding lactose or isopropyl-β-D-thiogalactopyranoside (IPTG).
   6027..6104    -  promoter       lacI promoter: lacI
   6112..17      -  CDS            TcR (fragment) (across the origin): tetracycline efflux protein; tet; confers resistance to tetracycline
>Addgene plasmid #138298 | pMtb CblA | addgene full sequence | sequence record 292611 | Addgene NGS Result
GTCCGGCGTAGAGGATCGAGATCTCGATCCCGCGAAATTAATACGACTCACTATAGGGGAATTGTGAGCG
GATAACAATTCCCCTCTAGAAATAATTTTGTTTAACTTTAAGAAGGAGATATACCATGGGCAGCAGCCAT
CATCATCATCATCACAGCAGCGGCCTGGTGCCGCGCGGCAGCCATATGATGGCCGCATCCCACGACGACG
ACACCGTCGACGGGTTGGCGACGGCCGTGCGCGGCGGTGACCGTGCGGCGCTGCCACGGGCCATCACACT
GGTCGAGTCGACCCGCCCCGACCATCGTGAGCAGGCGCAACAGCTGCTGCTGCGATTGCTGCCGGACTCC
GGGAACGCCCATCGCGTCGGCATCACCGGGGTCCCGGGGGTGGGCAAGTCGACTGCCATCGAGGCGCTGG
GCATGCATCTGATCGAGCGCGGGCATCGGGTGGCGGTGCTGGCGGTCGACCCGTCGTCGACCCGCACGGG
TGGATCGATTCTTGGTGATAAAACCCGGATGGCGCGGCTGGCGGTGCACCCGAACGCCTACATCCGGCCG
TCCCCGACGTCGGGAACGCTGGGTGGGGTGACGAGGGCCACCCGGGAAACGGTGGTGCTGTTGGAGGCGG
CCGGTTTTGATGTGATCCTGATCGAAACCGTCGGGGTGGGCCAGTCCGAGGTCGCGGTGGCCAACATGGT
CGACACGTTCGTGTTGCTGACCTTGGCCCGCACCGGTGATCAGTTGCAGGGCATCAAGAAGGGCGTGCTG
GAGCTCGCCGACATCGTGGTGGTGAACAAGGCCGACGGGGAGCACCACAAAGAGGCCCGGCTGGCCGCCC
GGGAGCTGTCGGCGGCGATCAGATTGATCTATCCTCGCGAAGCACTGTGGCGCCCACCGGTGCTCACCAT
GAGCGCGGTGGAGGGCAGGGGACTGGCCGAGCTGTGGGACACCGTCGAGCGTCATCGCCAGGTGCTCACC
GGGGCCGGCGAATTCGACGCCCGTCGGCGCGATCAGCAGGTCGACTGGACCTGGCAGCTGGTTCGCGACG
CCGTCCTGGATCGGGTGTGGTCCAATCCGACGGTGCGCAAGGTCCGCTCCGAGCTCGAGCGTCGGGTCCG
CGCCGGCGAACTGACCCCGGCCCTGGCGGCTCAGCAAATACTGGAGATAGCTAACCTAACGGATAGGTAA
GCTAGCCAGATATGCAGCCATGAAGGAGGGGAATCAAGAGAAAATATACAAGAAAAATGACCCATCGGCC
GAGTCTGAGGGACTCTGACTACCACCACCACCACTGAGATCCGGCTGCTAACAAAGCCCGAAAGGAAGCT
GAGTTGGCTGCTGCCACCGCTGAGCAATAACTAGCATAACCCCTTGGGGCCTCTAAACGGGTCTTGAGGG
GTTTTTTGCTGAAAGGAGGAACTATATCCGGATTGGCGAATGGG
[124 nt withheld, positions 1445-1568]
C
[91 nt withheld, positions 1570-1660]
A
[49 nt withheld, positions 1662-1710]
CCTTTGACGTTGGAGTCCACGTTCTTT
[37 nt withheld, positions 1738-1774]
ACCCTATCTCGGTCTATTCTTTTGATTTATAAGGGATTTTGCCGATTTCGGCCTATTGGTTAAAAAATGA
GCTGATTTAACAAAAATTTAACGCGAATTTTAACAAAATATTAACGCTTACAATTTAGGTGGCACTTTTC
GGGGAAATGTGCGCGGAACCCCTATTTGTTTATTTTTCTAAATACATTCAAATATGTATCCGCTCATGAA
TTAATTCTTAGAAAAACTCATCGAGCATCAAATGAAACTGCAATTTATTCATATCAGGATTATCAATACC
ATATTTTTGAAAAAGCCGTTTCTGTAATGAAGGAGAAAACTCACCGAGGCAGTTCCATAGGATGGCAAGA
TCCTGGTATCGGTCTGCGATTCCGACTCGTCCAACATCAATACAACCTATTAATTTCCCCTCGTCAAAAA
TAAGGTTATCAAGTGAGAAATCACCATGAGTGACGACTGAATCCGGTGAGAATGGCAAAAGTTTATGCAT
TTCTTTCCAGACTTGTTCAACAGGCCAGCCATTACGCTCGTCATCAAAATCACTCGCATCAACCAAACCG
TTATTCATTCGTGATTGCGCCTGAGCGAGACGAAATACGCGATCGCTGTTAAAAGGACAATTACAAACAG
GAATCGAATGCAACCGGCGCAGGAACACTGCCAGCGCATCAACAATATTTTCACCTGAATCAGGATATTC
TTCTAATACCTGGAATGCTGTTTTCCCGGGGATCGCAGTGGTGAGTAACCATGCATCATCAGGAGTACGG
ATAAAATGCTTGATGGTCGGAAGAGGCATAAATTCCGTCAGCCAGTTTAGTCTGACCATCTCATCTGTAA
CATCATTGGCAACGCTACCTTTGCCATGTTTCAGAAACAACTCTGGCGCATCGGGCTTCCCATACAATCG
ATAGATTGTCGCACCTGATTGCCCGACATTATCGCGAGCCCATTTATACCCATATAAATCAGCATCCATG
TTGGAATTTAATCGCGGCCTAGAGCAAGACGTTTCCCGTTGAATATGGCTCATAACACCCCTTGTATTAC
TGTTTATGTAAGCAGACAGTTTTATTGTTCATGACCAAAATCCCTTAACGTGAGTTTTCGTTCCACTGAG
CGTCAGACCCCGTAGAAAAGATCAAAGGATCTTCTTGAGATCCTTTTTTTCTGCGCGTAATCTGCTGCTT
GCAAACAAAAAAACCACCGCTACCAGCGGTGGTTTGTTTGCCGGATCAAGAGCTACCAACTCTTTTTCCG
AAGGTAACTGGCTTCAGCAGAGCGCAGATACCAAATACTGTCCTTCTAGTGTAGCCGTAGTTAGGCCACC
ACTTCAAGAACTCTGTAGCACCGCCTACATACCTCGCTCTGCTAATCCTGTTACCAGTGGCTGCTGCCAG
TGGCGATAAGTCGTGTCTTACCGGGTTGGACTCAAGACGATAGTTACCGGATAAGGCGCAGCGGTCGGGC
TGAACGGGGGGTTCGTGCACACAGCCCAGCTTGGAGCGAACGACCTACACCGAACTGAGATACCTACAGC
GTGAGCTATGAGAAAGCGCCACGCTTCCCGAAGGGAGAAAGGCGGACAGGTATCCGGTAAGCGGCAGGGT
CGGAACAGGAGAGCGCACGAGGGAGCTTCCAGGGGGAAACGCCTGGTATCTTTATAGTCCTGTCGGGTTT
CGCCACCTCTGACTTGAGCGTCGATTTTTGTGATGCTCGTCAGGGGGGCGGAGCCTATGGAAAAACGCCA
GCAACGCGGCCTTTTTACGGTTCCTGGCCTTTTGCTGGCCTTTTGCTCACATGTTCTTTCCTGCGTTATC
CCCTGATTCTGTGGATAACCGTATTACCGCCTTTGAGTGAGCTGATACCGCTCGCCGCAGCCGAACGACC
GAGCGCAGCGAGTCAGTGAGCGAGGAAGCGGAAGAGCGCCTGATGCGGTATTTTCTCCTTACGCATCTGT
GCGGTATTTCACACCGCAATGGTGCACTCTCAGTACAATCTGCTCTGATGCCGCATAGTTAAGCCAGTAT
ACACTCCGCTATCGCTACGTGACTGGGTCATGGCTGCGCCCCGACACCCGCCAACACCCGCTGACGCGCC
CTGACGGGCTTGTCTGCTCCCGGCATCCGCTTACAGACAAGCTGTGACCGTCTCCGGGAGCTGCATGTGT
CAGAGGTTTTCACCGTCATCACCGAAACGCGCGAGGCAGCTGCGGTAAAGCTCATCAGCGTGGTCGTGAA
GCGATTCACAGATGTCTGCCTGTTCATCCGCGTCCAGCTCGTTGAGTTTCTCCAGAAGCGTTAATGTCTG
GCTTCTGATAAAGCGGGCCATGTTAAGGGCGGTTTTTTCCTGTTTGGTCACTGATGCCTCCGTGTAAGGG
GGATTTCTGTTCATGGGGGTAATGATACCGATGAAACGAGAGAGGATGCTCACGATACGGGTTACTGATG
ATGAACATGCCCGGTTACTGGAACGTTGTGAGGGTAAACAACTGGCGGTATGGATGCGGCGGGACCAGAG
AAAAATCACTCAGGGTCAATGCCAGCGCTTCGTTAATACAGATGTAGGTGTTCCACAGGGTAGCCAGCAG
CATCCTGCGATGCAGATCCGGAACATAATGGTGCAGGGCGCTGACTTCCGCGTTTCCAGACTTTACGAAA
CACGGAAACCGAAGACCATTCATGTTGTTGCTCAGGTCGCAGACGTTTTGCAGCAGCAGTCGCTTCACGT
TCGCTCGCGTATCGGTGATTCATTCTGCTAACCAGTAAGGCAACCCCGCCAGCCTAGCCGGGTCCTCAAC
GACAGGAGCACGATCATGCGCACCCGTGGGGCCGCCATGCCGGCGATAATGGCCTGCTTCTCGCCGAAAC
GTTTGGTGGCGGGACCAGTGACGAAGGCTTGAGCGAGGGCGTGCAAGATTCCGAATACCGCAAGCGACAG
GCCGATCATCGTCGCGCTCCAGCGAAAGCGGTCCTCGCCGAAAATGACCCAGAGCGCTGCCGGCACCTGT
CCTACGAGTTGCATGATAAAGAAGACAGTCATAAGTGCGGCGACGATAGTCATGCCCCGCGCCCACCGGA
AGGAGCTGACTGGGTTGAAGGCTCTCAAGGGCATCGGTCGAGATCCCGGTGCCTAATGAGTGAGCTAACT
TACATTAATTGCGTTGCGCTCACTGCCCGCTTTCCAGTCGGGAAACCTGTCGTGCCAGCTGCATTAATGA
ATCGGCCAACGCGCGGGGAGAGGCGGTTTGCGTATTGGGCGCCAGGGTGGTTTTTCTTTTCACCAGTGAG
ACGGGCAACAGCTGATTGCCCTTCACCGCCTGGCCCTGAGAGAGTTGCAGCAAGCGGTCCACGCTGGTTT
GCCCCAGCAGGCGAAAATCCTGTTTGATGGTGGTTAACGGCGGGATATAACATGAGCTGTCTTCGGTATC
GTCGTATCCCACTACCGAGATATCCGCACCAACGCGCAGCCCGGACTCGGTAATGGCGCGCATTGCGCCC
AGCGCCATCTGATCGTTGGCAACCAGCATCGCAGTGGGAACGATGCCCTCATTCAGCATTTGCATGGTTT
GTTGAAAACCGGACATGGCACTCCAGTCGCCTTCCCGTTCCGCTATCGGCTGAATTTGATTGCGAGTGAG
ATATTTATGCCAGCCAGCCAGACGCAGACGCGCCGAGACAGAACTTAATGGGCCCGCTAACAGCGCGATT
TGCTGGTGACCCAATGCGACCAGATGCTCCACGCCCAGTCGCGTACCGTCTTCATGGGAGAAAATAATAC
TGTTGATGGGTGTCTGGTCAGAGACATCAAGAAATAACGCCGGAACATTAGTGCAGGCAGCTTCCACAGC
AATGGCATCCTGGTCATCCAGCGGATAGTTAATGATCAGCCCACTGACGCGTTGCGCGAGAAGATTGTGC
ACCGCCGCTTTACAGGCTTCGACGCCGCTTCGTTCTACCATCGACACCACCACGCTGGCACCCAGTTGAT
CGGCGCGAGATTTAATCGCCGCGACAATTTGCGACGGCGCGTGCAGGGCCAGACTGGAGGTGGCAACGCC
AATCAGCAACGACTGTTTGCCCGCCAGTTGTTGTGCCACGCGGTTGGGAATGTAATTCAGCTCCGCCATC
GCCGCTTCCACTTTTTCCCGCGTTTTCGCAGAAACGTGGCTGGCCTGGTTCACCACGCGGGAAACGGTCT
GATAAGAGACACCGGCATACTCTGCGACATCGTATAACGTTACTGGTTTCACATTCACCACCCTGAATTG
ACTCTCTTCCGGGCGCTATCATGCCATACCGCGAAAGGTTTTGCGCCATTCGATGGTGTCCGGGATCTCG
ACGCTCTCCCTTATGCGACTCCTGCATTAGGAAGCAGCCCAGTAGTAGGTTGAGGCCGTTGAGCACCGCC
GCCGCAAGGAATGGTGCATGCAAGGAGATGGCGCCCAACAGTCCCCCGGCCACGGGGCCTGCCACCATAC
CCACGCCGAAACAAGCGCTCATGAGCCCGAAGTGGCGAGCCCGATCTTCCCCATCGGTGATGTCGGCGAT
ATAGGCGCCAGCAACCGCACCTGTGGCGCCGGTGATGCCGGCCACGATGC
