>Addgene plasmid #138298 | pMtb CblA | depositor partial sequence | sequence record 269400 | pMtb CblA sequence 6371 bps
TGGCGAATGGG
[124 nt withheld, positions 12-135]
C
[91 nt withheld, positions 137-227]
A
[49 nt withheld, positions 229-277]
CCTTTGACGTTGGAGTCCACGTTCTTT
[37 nt withheld, positions 305-341]
ACCCTATCTCGGTCTATTCTTTTGATTTATAAGGGATTTTGCCGATTTCGGCCTATTGGTTAAAAAATGA
GCTGATTTAACAAAAATTTAACGCGAATTTTAACAAAATATTAACGTTTACAATTTCAGGTGGCACTTTT
CGGGGAAATGTGCGCGGAACCCCTATTTGTTTATTTTTCTAAATACATTCAAATATGTATCCGCTCATGA
ATTAATTCTTAGAAAAACTCATCGAGCATCAAATGAAACTGCAATTTATTCATATCAGGATTATCAATAC
CATATTTTTGAAAAAGCCGTTTCTGTAATGAAGGAGAAAACTCACCGAGGCAGTTCCATAGGATGGCAAG
ATCCTGGTATCGGTCTGCGATTCCGACTCGTCCAACATCAATACAACCTATTAATTTCCCCTCGTCAAAA
ATAAGGTTATCAAGTGAGAAATCACCATGAGTGACGACTGAATCCGGTGAGAATGGCAAAAGTTTATGCA
TTTCTTTCCAGACTTGTTCAACAGGCCAGCCATTACGCTCGTCATCAAAATCACTCGCATCAACCAAACC
GTTATTCATTCGTGATTGCGCCTGAGCGAGACGAAATACGCGATCGCTGTTAAAAGGACAATTACAAACA
GGAATCGAATGCAACCGGCGCAGGAACACTGCCAGCGCATCAACAATATTTTCACCTGAATCAGGATATT
CTTCTAATACCTGGAATGCTGTTTTCCCGGGGATCGCAGTGGTGAGTAACCATGCATCATCAGGAGTACG
GATAAAATGCTTGATGGTCGGAAGAGGCATAAATTCCGTCAGCCAGTTTAGTCTGACCATCTCATCTGTA
ACATCATTGGCAACGCTACCTTTGCCATGTTTCAGAAACAACTCTGGCGCATCGGGCTTCCCATACAATC
GATAGATTGTCGCACCTGATTGCCCGACATTATCGCGAGCCCATTTATACCCATATAAATCAGCATCCAT
GTTGGAATTTAATCGCGGCCTAGAGCAAGACGTTTCCCGTTGAATATGGCTCATAACACCCCTTGTATTA
CTGTTTATGTAAGCAGACAGTTTTATTGTTCATGACCAAAATCCCTTAACGTGAGTTTTCGTTCCACTGA
GCGTCAGACCCCGTAGAAAAGATCAAAGGATCTTCTTGAGATCCTTTTTTTCTGCGCGTAATCTGCTGCT
TGCAAACAAAAAAACCACCGCTACCAGCGGTGGTTTGTTTGCCGGATCAAGAGCTACCAACTCTTTTTCC
GAAGGTAACTGGCTTCAGCAGAGCGCAGATACCAAATACTGTCCTTCTAGTGTAGCCGTAGTTAGGCCAC
CACTTCAAGAACTCTGTAGCACCGCCTACATACCTCGCTCTGCTAATCCTGTTACCAGTGGCTGCTGCCA
GTGGCGATAAGTCGTGTCTTACCGGGTTGGACTCAAGACGATAGTTACCGGATAAGGCGCAGCGGTCGGG
CTGAACGGGGGGTTCGTGCACACAGCCCAGCTTGGAGCGAACGACCTACACCGAACTGAGATACCTACAG
CGTGAGCTATGAGAAAGCGCCACGCTTCCCGAAGGGAGAAAGGCGGACAGGTATCCGGTAAGCGGCAGGG
TCGGAACAGGAGAGCGCACGAGGGAGCTTCCAGGGGGAAACGCCTGGTATCTTTATAGTCCTGTCGGGTT
TCGCCACCTCTGACTTGAGCGTCGATTTTTGTGATGCTCGTCAGGGGGGCGGAGCCTATGGAAAAACGCC
AGCAACGCGGCCTTTTTACGGTTCCTGGCCTTTTGCTGGCCTTTTGCTCACATGTTCTTTCCTGCGTTAT
CCCCTGATTCTGTGGATAACCGTATTACCGCCTTTGAGTGAGCTGATACCGCTCGCCGCAGCCGAACGAC
CGAGCGCAGCGAGTCAGTGAGCGAGGAAGCGGAAGAGCGCCTGATGCGGTATTTTCTCCTTACGCATCTG
TGCGGTATTTCACACCGCATATATGGTGCACTCTCAGTACAATCTGCTCTGATGCCGCATAGTTAAGCCA
GTATACACTCCGCTATCGCTACGTGACTGGGTCATGGCTGCGCCCCGACACCCGCCAACACCCGCTGACG
CGCCCTGACGGGCTTGTCTGCTCCCGGCATCCGCTTACAGACAAGCTGTGACCGTCTCCGGGAGCTGCAT
GTGTCAGAGGTTTTCACCGTCATCACCGAAACGCGCGAGGCAGCTGCGGTAAAGCTCATCAGCGTGGTCG
TGAAGCGATTCACAGATGTCTGCCTGTTCATCCGCGTCCAGCTCGTTGAGTTTCTCCAGAAGCGTTAATG
TCTGGCTTCTGATAAAGCGGGCCATGTTAAGGGCGGTTTTTTCCTGTTTGGTCACTGATGCCTCCGTGTA
AGGGGGATTTCTGTTCATGGGGGTAATGATACCGATGAAACGAGAGAGGATGCTCACGATACGGGTTACT
GATGATGAACATGCCCGGTTACTGGAACGTTGTGAGGGTAAACAACTGGCGGTATGGATGCGGCGGGACC
AGAGAAAAATCACTCAGGGTCAATGCCAGCGCTTCGTTAATACAGATGTAGGTGTTCCACAGGGTAGCCA
GCAGCATCCTGCGATGCAGATCCGGAACATAATGGTGCAGGGCGCTGACTTCCGCGTTTCCAGACTTTAC
GAAACACGGAAACCGAAGACCATTCATGTTGTTGCTCAGGTCGCAGACGTTTTGCAGCAGCAGTCGCTTC
ACGTTCGCTCGCGTATCGGTGATTCATTCTGCTAACCAGTAAGGCAACCCCGCCAGCCTAGCCGGGTCCT
CAACGACAGGAGCACGATCATGCGCACCCGTGGGGCCGCCATGCCGGCGATAATGGCCTGCTTCTCGCCG
AAACGTTTGGTGGCGGGACCAGTGACGAAGGCTTGAGCGAGGGCGTGCAAGATTCCGAATACCGCAAGCG
ACAGGCCGATCATCGTCGCGCTCCAGCGAAAGCGGTCCTCGCCGAAAATGACCCAGAGCGCTGCCGGCAC
CTGTCCTACGAGTTGCATGATAAAGAAGACAGTCATAAGTGCGGCGACGATAGTCATGCCCCGCGCCCAC
CGGAAGGAGCTGACTGGGTTGAAGGCTCTCAAGGGCATCGGTCGAGATCCCGGTGCCTAATGAGTGAGCT
AACTTACATTAATTGCGTTGCGCTCACTGCCCGCTTTCCAGTCGGGAAACCTGTCGTGCCAGCTGCATTA
ATGAATCGGCCAACGCGCGGGGAGAGGCGGTTTGCGTATTGGGCGCCAGGGTGGTTTTTCTTTTCACCAG
TGAGACGGGCAACAGCTGATTGCCCTTCACCGCCTGGCCCTGAGAGAGTTGCAGCAAGCGGTCCACGCTG
GTTTGCCCCAGCAGGCGAAAATCCTGTTTGATGGTGGTTAACGGCGGGATATAACATGAGCTGTCTTCGG
TATCGTCGTATCCCACTACCGAGATATCCGCACCAACGCGCAGCCCGGACTCGGTAATGGCGCGCATTGC
GCCCAGCGCCATCTGATCGTTGGCAACCAGCATCGCAGTGGGAACGATGCCCTCATTCAGCATTTGCATG
GTTTGTTGAAAACCGGACATGGCACTCCAGTCGCCTTCCCGTTCCGCTATCGGCTGAATTTGATTGCGAG
TGAGATATTTATGCCAGCCAGCCAGACGCAGACGCGCCGAGACAGAACTTAATGGGCCCGCTAACAGCGC
GATTTGCTGGTGACCCAATGCGACCAGATGCTCCACGCCCAGTCGCGTACCGTCTTCATGGGAGAAAATA
ATACTGTTGATGGGTGTCTGGTCAGAGACATCAAGAAATAACGCCGGAACATTAGTGCAGGCAGCTTCCA
CAGCAATGGCATCCTGGTCATCCAGCGGATAGTTAATGATCAGCCCACTGACGCGTTGCGCGAGAAGATT
GTGCACCGCCGCTTTACAGGCTTCGACGCCGCTTCGTTCTACCATCGACACCACCACGCTGGCACCCAGT
TGATCGGCGCGAGATTTAATCGCCGCGACAATTTGCGACGGCGCGTGCAGGGCCAGACTGGAGGTGGCAA
CGCCAATCAGCAACGACTGTTTGCCCGCCAGTTGTTGTGCCACGCGGTTGGGAATGTAATTCAGCTCCGC
CATCGCCGCTTCCACTTTTTCCCGCGTTTTCGCAGAAACGTGGCTGGCCTGGTTCACCACGCGGGAAACG
GTCTGATAAGAGACACCGGCATACTCTGCGACATCGTATAACGTTACTGGTTTCACATTCACCACCCTGA
ATTGACTCTCTTCCGGGCGCTATCATGCCATACCGCGAAAGGTTTTGCGCCATTCGATGGTGTCCGGGAT
CTCGACGCTCTCCCTTATGCGACTCCTGCATTAGGAAGCAGCCCAGTAGTAGGTTGAGGCCGTTGAGCAC
CGCCGCCGCAAGGAATGGTGCATGCAAGGAGATGGCGCCCAACAGTCCCCCGGCCACGGGGCCTGCCACC
ATACCCACGCCGAAACAAGCGCTCATGAGCCCGAAGTGGCGAGCCCGATCTTCCCCATCGGTGATGTCGG
CGATATAGGCGCCAGCAACCGCACCTGTGGCGCCGGTGATGCCGGCCACGATGCGTCCGGCGTAGAGGAT
CGAGATCTCGATCCCGCGAAATTAATACGACTCACTATAGGGGAATTGTGAGCGGATAACAATTCCCCTC
TAGAAATAATTTTGTTTAACTTTAAGAAGGAGATATACCATGGGCAGCAGCCATCATCATCATCATCACA
GCAGCGGCCTGGTGCCGCGCGGCAGCCATATGATGGCCGCATCCCACGACGACGACACCGTCGACGGGTT
GGCGACGGCCGTGCGCGGCGGTGACCGTGCGGCGCTGCCACGGGCCATCACACTGGTCGAGTCGACCCGC
CCCGACCATCGTGAGCAGGCGCAACAGCTGCTGCTGCGATTGCTGCCGGACTCCGGGAACGCCCATCGCG
TCGGCATCACCGGGGTCCCGGGGGTGGGCAAGTCGACTGCCATCGAGGCGCTGGGCATGCATCTGATCGA
GCGCGGGCATCGGGTGGCGGTGCTGGCGGTCGACCCGTCGTCGACCCGCACGGGTGGATCGATTCTTGGT
GATAAAACCCGGATGGCGCGGCTGGCGGTGCACCCGAACGCCTACATCCGGCCGTCCCCGACGTCGGGAA
CGCTGGGTGGGGTGACGAGGGCCACCCGGGAAACGGTGGTGCTGTTGGAGGCGGCCGGTTTTGATGTGAT
CCTGATCGAAACCGTCGGGGTGGGCCAGTCCGAGGTCGCGGTGGCCAACATGGTCGACACGTTCGTGTTG
CTGACCTTGGCCCGCACCGGTGATCAGTTGCAGGGCATCAAGAAGGGCGTGCTGGAGCTCGCCGACATCG
TGGTGGTGAACAAGGCCGACGGGGAGCACCACAAAGAGGCCCGGCTGGCCGCCCGGGAGCTGTCGGCGGC
GATCAGATTGATCTATCCTCGCGAAGCACTGTGGCGCCCACCGGTGCTCACCATGAGCGCGGTGGAGGGC
AGGGGACTGGCCGAGCTGTGGGACACCGTCGAGCGTCATCGCCAGGTGCTCACCGGGGCCGGCGAATTCG
ACGCCCGTCGGCGCGATCAGCAGGTCGACTGGACCTGGCAGCTGGTTCGCGACGCCGTCCTGGATCGGGT
GTGGTCCAATCCGACGGTGCGCAAGGTCCGCTCCGAGCTCGAGCGTCGGGTCCGCGCCGGCGAACTGACC
CCGGCCCTGGCGGCTCAGCAAATACTGGAGATAGCTAACCTAACGGATAGGTAAGCTAGCATGACTGGTG
GACAGCAAATGGGTCGCGGATCCGAATTCGAGCTCCGTCGACAAGCTTGCGGCCGCACTCGAGCACCACC
ACCACCACCACTGAGATCCGGCTGCTAACAAAGCCCGAAAGGAAGCTGAGTTGGCTGCTGCCACCGCTGA
GCAATAACTAGCATAACCCCTTGGGGCCTCTAAACGGGTCTTGAGGGGTTTTTTGCTGAAAGGAGGAACT
ATATCCGGAT
